Addgene plasmid #230609: AiP1264 - pAAV-AiE2095m-minBG-FlpO-WPRE-HGHpA
Purpose: AiE2095m is an enhancer sequence, designed to drive AAV-mediated transgene expression in specific populations of brain cells
Depositing lab: Allen Institute for Brain Science & Bosiljka Tasic. Depositing organization: Allen Institute. Publication: A suite of enhancer AAVs and transgenic mouse lines for genetic access to cortical cell types. Ben-Simon Y, Hooper M, Narayan S, Daigle TL, Dwivedi D, Way SW, Oster A, Stafford DA, Mich JK, Taormina MJ, Martinez RA, Opitz-Araya X, Roth JR, Alexander JR, Allen S, Amster A, Arbuckle J, Ayala A, Baker PM, Bakken TE, Barcelli T, Barta S, Bendrick J, Bertagnolli D, Bielstein C, Bishwakarma P, Bowlus J, Boyer G, Brouner K, Casian B, Casper T, Chakka AB, Chakrabarty R, Chance RK, Chavan S, Clark M, Colbert K, Collman F, Daniel S, Departee M, DiValentin P, Donadio N, Dotson N, Egdorf T, Fliss T, Gabitto M, Garcia J, Gary A, Gasperini M, Gloe J, Goldy J, Gore BB, Graybuck L, Greisman N, Haeseleer F, Halterman C, Haradon Z, Hastings SD, Helback O, Ho W, Hockemeyer D, Huang C, Huff S, Hunker A, Johansen N, Jones D, Juneau Z, Kalmbach B, Kannan M, Khem S, Kussick E, Kutsal R, Larsen R, Lee C, Lee AY, Leibly M, Lenz GH, Li S, Liang E, Lusk N, Madigan Z, Malloy J, Malone J, McCue R, Melchor J, Mollenkopf T, Moosman S, Morin E, Newman D, Ng L, Ngo K, Omstead V, Otto S, Oyama A, Pena N, Pham T, Phillips E, Pom CA, Potekhina L, Ransford S, Ray PL, Rette D, Reynoldson C, Rimorin C, Rocha D, Ruiz A, Sanchez REA, Sawyer L, Sedeno-Cortes A, Sevigny JP, Shapovalova N, Shepard N, Shulga L, Sigler AR, Siverts L, Soliman S, Somasundaram S, Staats B, Stewart K, Szelenyi E, Tieu M, Trader C, Tran A, van Velthoven CTJ, Walker M, Wang Y, Weed N, Wirthlin M, Wood T, Wynalda B, Yao Z, Zhou T, Ariza J, Dee N, Reding M, Ronellenfitch K, Mufti S, Sunkin SM, Smith KA, Esposito L, Waters J, Thyagarajan B, Yao S, Lein ES, Zeng H, Levi BP, Ngai J, Ting JT, Tasic B. Cell. 2025 May 16:S0092-8674(25)00513-6. doi: 10.1016/j.cell.2025.05.002. PubMed 40403729.
Backbone
  Vector backbone: pAAV2
  Vector type: AAV
Growth in bacteria
  Bacterial resistance: Ampicillin, 100 μg/mL
  Growth temperature: 37°C
  Growth strain: NEB Stable
  Copy number: High Copy
Gene/Insert
  Gene/Insert name: FlpO
  Species: Synthetic
  Promoter: minBG
  Cloning method: Restriction Enzyme; 5′ cloning site MluI (unknown if destroyed); 3′ cloning site AflII (unknown if destroyed)
Terms and licenses: Academic/Nonprofit Terms; Industry Terms: Not Available to Industry
How to cite: AiP1264 - pAAV-AiE2095m-minBG-FlpO-WPRE-HGHpA was a gift from Allen Institute for Brain Science & Bosiljka Tasic (Addgene plasmid # 230609 ; http://n2t.net/addgene:230609 ; RRID:Addgene_230609)
