[The description below was written by a language model from this plasmid's Addgene catalogue record and pLannotate feature annotations shown in this document.]
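Description:
AiP1264 - pAAV-AiE2095m-minBG-FlpO-WPRE-HGHpA is an AAV transfer plasmid built on a pAAV2 backbone, intended for packaging recombinant adeno-associated virus that delivers a recombinase to selected brain cell populations. In bacteria it is maintained through a high-copy ColE1/pUC-type origin and selected with ampicillin via the bla gene and its own promoter. An f1 phage origin and small remnants of pBR322 bom and rop sequences are also present in the backbone. The expression cassette is flanked by AAV2 inverted terminal repeats, which provide the signals for genome replication and encapsidation. The automated annotation finds one complete ITR downstream of the cassette and only two short ITR fragments on the upstream side, which may simply reflect how difficult these repeats are to sequence and annotate.

The payload is FlpO, a mouse codon-optimized, thermostable form of yeast FLP recombinase fused to an SV40 nuclear localization signal, which catalyses recombination at FRT sites. According to the record, its transcription is driven by the minBG minimal promoter under the control of the AiE2095m enhancer. Neither element is picked up in the feature table, but the unannotated stretches between the upstream ITR fragments and the FlpO coding sequence are where they would be expected to lie. Downstream, a WPRE boosts transcript stability and expression, and the human growth hormone polyadenylation signal terminates the message. The enhancer is described as designed to direct AAV-mediated expression to specific populations of brain cells, although the record does not say which. The design suits restricting Flp activity to enhancer-defined cells, for example to switch on Flp-dependent reporter or effector transgenes or viruses.
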