Features (pLannotate 1.2.2; 14 found; start..end, strand, type, name):
    434..1732    +  CDS            FLPo: nuclear-targeted site-specific recombinase FLPo is a mouse codon-optimized fusion between the SV40 nuclear localization signal and a thermostable version of the Saccharomyces cerevisiae site-specific recombinase FLP. Recombination occurs at FRT sequences.
   1733..1757    +  misc_feature   MCS (fragment): pBluescript multiple cloning site
   1757..2345    +  misc_feature   WPRE: woodchuck hepatitis virus posttranscriptional regulatory element
   2377..2853    +  polyA_signal   hGH poly(A) signal: human growth hormone polyadenylation signal
   2893..3033    +  repeat_region  AAV2 ITR: inverted terminal repeat of adeno-associated virus serotype 2 inverted
   3038..3089    -  misc_feature   bom (fragment): basis of mobility region from pBR322
   3108..3563    +  rep_origin     f1 ori (sequence partly withheld): f1 bacteriophage origin of replication; arrow indicates direction of (+) strand synthesis
   3564..3613    -  misc_feature   bom (fragment): basis of mobility region from pBR322
   3715..3750    -  CDS            rop (fragment): Rop protein, which maintains plasmids at low copy number; rop
   3845..3949    +  promoter       AmpR promoter: bla
   3950..4810    +  CDS            AmpR: β-lactamase; bla; confers resistance to ampicillin, carbenicillin, and related antibiotics
   4981..5569    +  rep_origin     ori: high-copy-number ColE1/pMB1/pBR322/pUC origin of replication
   5642..5669    +  repeat_region  AAV2 ITR (fragment): inverted terminal repeat of adeno-associated virus serotype 2 inverted
   5698..5725    +  repeat_region  AAV2 ITR (fragment): inverted terminal repeat of adeno-associated virus serotype 2 inverted
>Addgene plasmid #230609 | AiP1264 - pAAV-AiE2095m-minBG-FlpO-WPRE-HGHpA | addgene full sequence | sequence record 466229 | Addgene NGS Result
CTAGCCTTACAGGAGAAACGCTGCAACACAAGCAACGGTGCAAACGACATGTGAGGGACTGAGCTGGTGC
TATCTACATGGTGCAGTGAAGAAGGAAATATCTTGCTGGGGCAACTGGGTAGATGATGTTATGAGCCAAG
ATGGGGAATTTGGAAAGAATGGACTTCCCAGGGAAAGTCCTGAAATCTTTTTTTTTTGTGGGGGGGCGGG
TTGGGAATAGTGTTTTTTGGATTTTCTGTTTCTATTCTTGAGACAAATTCTCACTATCTAGCCCAGGCTG
ACCTCAAATTCATATAACTCTTGCCTCAGCCTCCACAGTATTGAAATTATAAATATGTGTCACTGCACTC
TACACCCCTTAAGGAGCTCGGGCTGGGCATAAAAGTCAGGGCAGAGCCATCTATTGCTTACATTTGCTTC
TGGCGTGGCCACCATGGCTCCTAAGAAGAAGAGGAAGGTGATGAGCCAGTTCGACATCCTGTGCAAGACC
CCCCCCAAGGTGCTGGTGCGGCAGTTCGTGGAGAGATTCGAGAGGCCCAGCGGCGAGAAGATCGCCAGCT
GTGCCGCCGAGCTGACCTACCTGTGCTGGATGATCACCCACAACGGCACCGCCATCAAGAGGGCCACCTT
CATGAGCTACAACACCATCATCAGCAACAGCCTGAGCTTCGACATCGTGAACAAGAGCCTGCAGTTCAAG
TACAAGACCCAGAAGGCCACCATCCTGGAGGCCAGCCTGAAGAAGCTGATCCCCGCCTGGGAGTTCACCA
TCATCCCTTACAACGGCCAGAAGCACCAGAGCGACATCACCGACATCGTGTCCAGCCTGCAGCTGCAGTT
CGAGAGCAGCGAGGAGGCCGACAAGGGCAACAGCCACAGCAAGAAGATGCTGAAGGCCCTGCTGTCCGAG
GGCGAGAGCATCTGGGAGATCACCGAGAAGATCCTGAACAGCTTCGAGTACACCAGCAGGTTCACCAAGA
CCAAGACCCTGTACCAGTTCCTGTTCCTGGCCACATTCATCAACTGCGGCAGGTTCAGCGACATCAAGAA
CGTGGACCCCAAGAGCTTCAAGCTGGTGCAGAACAAGTACCTGGGCGTGATCATTCAGTGCCTGGTGACC
GAGACCAAGACAAGCGTGTCCAGGCACATCTACTTTTTCAGCGCCAGAGGCAGGATCGACCCCCTGGTGT
ACCTGGACGAGTTCCTGAGGAACAGCGAGCCCGTGCTGAAGAGAGTGAACAGGACCGGCAACAGCAGCAG
CAACAAGCAGGAGTACCAGCTGCTGAAGGACAACCTGGTGCGCAGCTACAACAAGGCCCTGAAGAAGAAC
GCCCCCTACCCCATCTTCGCTATCAAGAACGGCCCTAAGAGCCACATCGGCAGGCACCTGATGACCAGCT
TTCTGAGCATGAAGGGCCTGACCGAGCTGACAAACGTGGTGGGCAACTGGAGCGACAAGAGGGCCTCCGC
CGTGGCCAGGACCACCTACACCCACCAGATCACCGCCATCCCCGACCACTACTTCGCCCTGGTGTCCAGG
TACTACGCCTACGACCCCATCAGCAAGGAGATGATCGCCCTGAAGGACGAGACCAACCCCATCGAGGAGT
GGCAGCACATCGAGCAGCTGAAGGGCAGCGCCGAGGGCAGCATCAGATACCCCGCCTGGAACGGCATCAT
CAGCCAGGAGGTGCTGGACTACCTGAGCAGCTACATCAACAGGCGGATCTGAGAATTCGATATCAAGCTT
ATCGATAATCAACCTCTGGATTACAAAATTTGTGAAAGATTGACTGGTATTCTTAACTATGTTGCTCCTT
TTACGCTATGTGGATACGCTGCTTTAATGCCTTTGTATCATGCTATTGCTTCCCGTATGGCTTTCATTTT
CTCCTCCTTGTATAAATCCTGGTTGCTGTCTCTTTATGAGGAGTTGTGGCCCGTTGTCAGGCAACGTGGC
GTGGTGTGCACTGTGTTTGCTGACGCAACCCCCACTGGTTGGGGCATTGCCACCACCTGTCAGCTCCTTT
CCGGGACTTTCGCTTTCCCCCTCCCTATTGCCACGGCGGAACTCATCGCCGCCTGCCTTGCCCGCTGCTG
GACAGGGGCTCGGCTGTTGGGCACTGACAATTCCGTGGTGTTGTCGGGGAAATCATCGTCCTTTCCTTGG
CTGCTCGCCTATGTTGCCACCTGGATTCTGCGCGGGACGTCCTTCTGCTACGTCCCTTCGGCCCTCAATC
CAGCGGACCTTCCTTCCCGCGGCCTGCTGCCGGCTCTGCGGCCTCTTCCGCGTCTTCGCCTTCGCCCTCA
GACGAGTCGGATCTCCCTTTGGGCCGCCTCCCCGCATCGATACCGAGCGCTGCTCGAGAGATCTACGGGT
GGCATCCCTGTGACCCCTCCCCAGTGCCTCTCCTGGCCCTGGAAGTTGCCACTCCAGTGCCCACCAGCCT
TGTCCTAATAAAATTAAGTTGCATCATTTTGTCTGACTAGGTGTCCTTCTATAATATTATGGGGTGGAGG
GGGGTGGTATGGAGCAAGGGGCAAGTTGGGAAGACAACCTGTAGGGCCTGCGGGGTCTATTGGGAACCAA
GCTGGAGTGCAGTGGCACAATCTTGGCTCACTGCAATCTCCGCCTCCTGGGTTCAAGCGATTCTCCTGCC
TCAGCCTCCCGAGTTGTTGGGATTCCAGGCATGCATGACCAGGCTCAGCTAATTTTTGTTTTTTTGGTAG
AGACGGGGTTTCACCATATTGGCCAGGCTGGTCTCCAACTCCTAATCTCAGGTGATCTACCCACCTTGGC
CTCCCAAATTGCTGGGATTACAGGCGTGAACCACTGCTCCCTTCCCTGTCCTTCTGATTTTGTAGGTAAC
CACGTGCGGACCGAGCGGCCGCAGGAACCCCTAGTGATGGAGTTGGCCACTCCCTCTCTGCGCGCTCGCT
CGCTCACTGAGGCCGGGCGACCAAAGGTCGCCCGACGCCCGGGCTTTGCCCGGGCGGCCTCAGTGAGCGA
GCGAGCGCGCAGCTGCCTGCAGGGGCGCCTGATGCGGTATTTTCTCCTTACGCATCTGTGCGGTATTTCA
CACCGCATA
[95 nt withheld, positions 3090-3184]
T
[46 nt withheld, positions 3186-3231]
C
[141 nt withheld, positions 3233-3373]
CCTTTGACGTTGGAGTCCACGTTCTTT
[37 nt withheld, positions 3401-3437]
ACTCTATCTCGGGCTATTCTTTTGATTTATAAGGGATTTTGCCGATTTCGGTCTATTGGTTAAAAAATGA
GCTGATTTAACAAAAATTTAACGCGAATTTTAACAAAATATTAACGTTTACAATTTTATGGTGCACTCTC
AGTACAATCTGCTCTGATGCCGCATAGTTAAGCCAGCCCCGACACCCGCCAACACCCGCTGACGCGCCCT
GACGGGCTTGTCTGCTCCCGGCATCCGCTTACAGACAAGCTGTGACCGTCTCCGGGAGCTGCATGTGTCA
GAGGTTTTCACCGTCATCACCGAAACGCGCGAGACGAAAGGGCCTCGTGATACGCCTATTTTTATAGGTT
AATGTCATGATAATAATGGTTTCTTAGACGTCAGGTGGCACTTTTCGGGGAAATGTGCGCGGAACCCCTA
TTTGTTTATTTTTCTAAATACATTCAAATATGTATCCGCTCATGAGACAATAACCCTGATAAATGCTTCA
ATAATATTGAAAAAGGAAGAGTATGAGTATTCAACATTTCCGTGTCGCCCTTATTCCCTTTTTTGCGGCA
TTTTGCCTTCCTGTTTTTGCTCACCCAGAAACGCTGGTGAAAGTAAAAGATGCTGAAGATCAGTTGGGTG
CACGAGTGGGTTACATCGAACTGGATCTCAACAGCGGTAAGATCCTTGAGAGTTTTCGCCCCGAAGAACG
TTTTCCAATGATGAGCACTTTTAAAGTTCTGCTATGTGGCGCGGTATTATCCCGTATTGACGCCGGGCAA
GAGCAACTCGGTCGCCGCATACACTATTCTCAGAATGACTTGGTTGAGTACTCACCAGTCACAGAAAAGC
ATCTTACGGATGGCATGACAGTAAGAGAATTATGCAGTGCTGCCATAACCATGAGTGATAACACTGCGGC
CAACTTACTTCTGACAACGATCGGAGGACCGAAGGAGCTAACCGCTTTTTTGCACAACATGGGGGATCAT
GTAACTCGCCTTGATCGTTGGGAACCGGAGCTGAATGAAGCCATACCAAACGACGAGCGTGACACCACGA
TGCCTGTAGCAATGGCAACAACGTTGCGCAAACTATTAACTGGCGAACTACTTACTCTAGCTTCCCGGCA
ACAATTAATAGACTGGATGGAGGCGGATAAAGTTGCAGGACCACTTCTGCGCTCGGCCCTTCCGGCTGGC
TGGTTTATTGCTGATAAATCTGGAGCCGGTGAGCGTGGGTCTCGCGGTATCATTGCAGCACTGGGGCCAG
ATGGTAAGCCCTCCCGTATCGTAGTTATCTACACGACGGGGAGTCAGGCAACTATGGATGAACGAAATAG
ACAGATCGCTGAGATAGGTGCCTCACTGATTAAGCATTGGTAACTGTCAGACCAAGTTTACTCATATATA
CTTTAGATTGATTTAAAACTTCATTTTTAATTTAAAAGGATCTAGGTGAAGATCCTTTTTGATAATCTCA
TGACCAAAATCCCTTAACGTGAGTTTTCGTTCCACTGAGCGTCAGACCCCGTAGAAAAGATCAAAGGATC
TTCTTGAGATCCTTTTTTTCTGCGCGTAATCTGCTGCTTGCAAACAAAAAAACCACCGCTACCAGCGGTG
GTTTGTTTGCCGGATCAAGAGCTACCAACTCTTTTTCCGAAGGTAACTGGCTTCAGCAGAGCGCAGATAC
CAAATACTGTTCTTCTAGTGTAGCCGTAGTTAGGCCACCACTTCAAGAACTCTGTAGCACCGCCTACATA
CCTCGCTCTGCTAATCCTGTTACCAGTGGCTGCTGCCAGTGGCGATAAGTCGTGTCTTACCGGGTTGGAC
TCAAGACGATAGTTACCGGATAAGGCGCAGCGGTCGGGCTGAACGGGGGGTTCGTGCACACAGCCCAGCT
TGGAGCGAACGACCTACACCGAACTGAGATACCTACAGCGTGAGCTATGAGAAAGCGCCACGCTTCCCGA
AGGGAGAAAGGCGGACAGGTATCCGGTAAGCGGCAGGGTCGGAACAGGAGAGCGCACGAGGGAGCTTCCA
GGGGGAAACGCCTGGTATCTTTATAGTCCTGTCGGGTTTCGCCACCTCTGACTTGAGCGTCGATTTTTGT
GATGCTCGTCAGGGGGGCGGAGCCTATGGAAAAACGCCAGCAACGCGGCCTTTTTACGGTTCCTGGCCTT
TTGCTGGCCTTTTGCTCACATGTCCTGCAGGCAGCTGCGCGCTCGCTCGCTCACTGAGGCCGCCCGGGCG
TCGGGCGACCTTTGGTCGCCCGGCCTCAGTGAGCGAGCGAGCGCGCAGAGAGGGAGTGGCCAACTCCATC
ACTAGGGGTTCCTGCGGCCGCACGCGTCTGGTTTTCTCACACAGCTGAACAACTATGCCTTTAAGAATCA
AGCCTTTGTAACTGGAAAGATGGCTCAATGGTTAAAAGAACTTGTTTCTCTGAAAGAGAATTCAGGTTCA
ATTCATCACCCACATGGCTCACAAACATCCTTAATTTCAGTTTTAATCCAGACAACTTCTTTTGATTTCC
ACAAGCACAAGGCACACAGAGTATACATGCAGAGAAAACATTCAAGTACATAAAATAGAAATAAATAAAT
CTTAATAACTAATCAAACATTTAAAACCATAATCATTCTTACTTTGAATGTTTTTCAAGATGTATTCTAC
TAAATTTATAAATATTTAATGTACTTTTTCATGATAGTCATCCTTATAGGCAGTGTCCCTTGGACAACAT
ATTTGCTACAGTTACCACAATGAGACAAAAATAAGACTTGTTCATTTCCTTCCAATACCACAAACATTTG
CTCTCTCATTGCCAGACATGATGCTGAATCCTAAGAATAGAAATGAATGAAATATGGGTCCCATGTCCAG
AGTTATTCATTCTCGCAGAAGTCACATGAGAACGCAGGACATGCACAGTGAGAGGTCCAAGGCAACTGGC
CTTTACCAGATAAGCAAGAATCAGATTATAAGACTTTGGACTTGACGCTGAAGTATTTTGCAGAGAGAGG
AACCTGACCAGACTCAAGGGATTACCCAAAGAACAATATGAGTACACATGGCAAAGGCAGACTCCGAGCC
AAGAAGAGGAGAAGCTTAGC
